Addgene plasmid #44724: pDN-D2irTN6kwh
Depositing lab: Gabor Balazsi. Depositing organization: University of Texas MD Anderson Cancer Center. Publication: Transferring a synthetic gene circuit from yeast to mammalian cells. Nevozhay D, Zal T, Balazsi G. Nat Commun. 2013 Feb 5;4:1451. doi: 10.1038/ncomms2471. PubMed 23385595.
Backbone
  Vector backbone: pcDNA6/TR
  Backbone manufacturer: Invitrogen
  Backbone size w/o insert (bp): 6662
  Total vector size (bp): 6757
  Modifications to backbone: CMV promoter replaced with pCMV-D2i promoter. Rabbit β-globin intron and TetR replaced with new Rabbit β-globin intron-TetR::NLS-WPRE fragment.
  Vector type: Mammalian Expression, Synthetic Biology ; Expression regulator/reporter; Expression "Linearizer" system
  Selectable markers: Blasticidin
Growth in bacteria
  Bacterial resistance: Ampicillin, 100 μg/mL
  Growth temperature: 37°C
  Growth strain: XL10 Gold
  Copy number: Unknown
Gene/Insert 1
  Gene/Insert name: pCMV-D2i promoter (alt name: Modified CMV-based synthetic promoter containing two tetO2 sites)
  Species: Synthetic
  Insert size (bp): 672
  Mutation: Initiator motif (Inr) displaced relative to pCMV-2xtetO (returned to its natural position). Two tetO2 sites flanking Inr motif.
  Promoter: pCMV-D2i
  Cloning method: Restriction Enzyme; 5′ cloning site SpeI (not destroyed); 3′ cloning site AflII (not destroyed)
  Sequencing primers: 5′ Amp-R; 3′ Bglob-intron-R (TTTGCCCCCTCCATATAACA)
Gene/Insert 2
  Gene/Insert name: htetR::NLS (alt names: humanized tetracycline repressor; Simian virus 40 (SV40) large-T-antigen nuclear localization sequence)
  Species: H. sapiens (human), Synthetic
  Insert size (bp): 1740
  Mutation: Region around the ATG translation start codon converted to the consensus Kozak sequence; sequence optimized for mammalian codon bias
  Tag / fusion protein: Rabbit β-globin intron II (N terminal on insert); WPRE (C terminal on insert)
  Cloning method: Restriction Enzyme; 5′ cloning site BamHI (not destroyed); 3′ cloning site XhoI (not destroyed)
  Sequencing primers: 5′ Bglob-intron-F (ctggtcatcatcctgccttt); CMV-F; 3′ WPRE-R; BGH-rev
Resource information
  A portion of this plasmid was derived from a plasmid made by: Fragment containing humanized htetR gene from pTet-OFF Advanced plasmid (Clontech). Fragment containing WPRE from plasmid pLVX-DD-tdTomato (Clontech). Modified CMV-based synthetic promoter pCMV-D2i synthesized de novo (Bio Basic Inc., Markham, Ontario, Canada).
Terms and licenses: Academic/Nonprofit Terms; Industry Terms: Not Available to Industry
How to cite: pDN-D2irTN6kwh was a gift from Gabor Balazsi (Addgene plasmid # 44724 ; http://n2t.net/addgene:44724 ; RRID:Addgene_44724)
