[The description below was written by a language model from this plasmid's Addgene catalogue record and pLannotate feature annotations shown in this document.]
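Description:
pDN-D2irTN6kwh is a 6,757 bp mammalian expression plasmid built on the Invitrogen pcDNA6/TR backbone. It serves as the regulator component of a synthetic "linearizer" gene circuit that was transferred from yeast to mammalian cells. It is propagated in E. coli through a high-copy ColE1/pUC-type origin with ampicillin resistance (AmpR under its own bla promoter), and it also carries an f1 origin. Selection in mammalian cells relies on a blasticidin S deaminase (BSD) cassette driven by the SV40 enhancer/early promoter, with an upstream EM7 bacterial promoter and an SV40 polyadenylation signal.

The original CMV promoter has been replaced with pCMV-D2i, a de novo synthesized CMV-based promoter. In it the initiator (Inr) motif is returned to its natural position and flanked by two tetO2 operator sites. The short "PLtetO-1" and "tight TRE" hits just after the CMV promoter in the feature table most likely correspond to these operators. Downstream lie the rabbit β-globin intron II, a consensus Kozak sequence, and a codon-optimized humanized tetracycline repressor fused to the SV40 large-T nuclear localization signal, followed by a WPRE and the bGH polyadenylation signal. The automated annotation labels the repressor coding region as an rtTA3 fragment. This reflects sequence similarity in the shared TetR portion, and the catalogue record identifies the gene as htetR::NLS.

Because the repressor is expressed from a promoter that contains its own operators, the construct forms a negative autoregulatory loop. TetR represses its own synthesis, and a tetracycline-family inducer would relieve that repression. This arrangement fits the record's classification of the plasmid as an expression regulator for a linearizer system. The intron and WPRE are standard elements for enhancing transcript processing and expression.
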