Features (pLannotate 1.2.2; 27 found; start..end, strand, type, name):
     28..80      -  misc_feature   bom (fragment): basis of mobility region from pBR322
    235..614     +  enhancer       CMV enhancer: human cytomegalovirus immediate early enhancer
    615..813     +  promoter       CMV promoter: human cytomegalovirus (CMV) immediate early promoter
    812..833     +  promoter       PLtetO-1 promoter (fragment): modified phage lambda PL promoter with tet operator sites (Lutz and Bujard, 1997)
    839..858     +  promoter       tight TRE promoter (fragment): Tet-responsive promoter PTight, consisting of seven tet operator sequences followed by the minimal CMV promoter
    925..949     +  misc_feature   MCS (fragment): pUC18/19 multiple cloning site
    950..1010    +  promoter       SV40 promoter (fragment): SV40 early promoter
   1041..1613    +  intron         β-globin intron: intron from rabbit β-globin gene
   1637..2256    +  CDS            rtTA3 (fragment): reverse tetracycline transactivator 3 activates expression from Tet-responsive promoters in the presence of doxycycline
   2255..2272    +  CDS            SV40 NLS (fragment): nuclear localization signal of SV40 (simian virus 40) large T antigen
   2290..2678    +  misc_feature   WPRE: woodchuck hepatitis virus posttranscriptional regulatory element
   2722..2946    +  polyA_signal   bGH poly(A) signal: bovine growth hormone polyadenylation signal
   2950..2971    +  promoter       SV40 promoter (fragment): SV40 enhancer and early promoter
   2992..3420    +  rep_origin     f1 ori (sequence partly withheld): f1 bacteriophage origin of replication; arrow indicates direction of (+) strand synthesis
   3434..3763    +  promoter       SV40 promoter: SV40 enhancer and early promoter
   3811..3858    +  promoter       EM7 promoter: synthetic bacterial promoter&nbsp
   3877..4275    +  CDS            BSD: blasticidin S deaminase; Aspergillus terreus BSD; confers resistance to blasticidin
   4276..4303    +  CDS            BleoR (fragment): antibiotic-binding protein; Sh ble from Streptoalloteichus hindustanus; confers resistance to bleomycin, phleomycin, and Zeocin™
   4313..4438    +  CDS            ble (fragment): BLE_KLEPN - Experimental evidence at protein level: Swiss-Prot protein existence level 1. Binding protein with a strong affinity to the bleomycin family of antibiotics. Binds to CL990; an antimitotic-antibiotic compound. From Klebsiella pneumoniae.
   4433..4554    +  polyA_signal   SV40 poly(A) signal: SV40 polyadenylation signal
   4627..4643    -  protein_bind   lac operator: The lac repressor binds to the lac operator to inhibit transcription in E. coli. This inhibition can be relieved by adding lactose or isopropyl-β-D-thiogalactopyranoside (IPTG). lac repressor encoded by lacI
   4651..4681    -  promoter       lac promoter: promoter for the E. coli lac operon
   4696..4717    -  protein_bind   CAP binding site: CAP binding activates transcription in the presence of cAMP. E. coli catabolite activator protein
   4730..4822    -  CDS            lacI (fragment): lac repressor; lacI; The lac repressor binds to the lac operator to inhibit transcription in E. coli. This inhibition can be relieved by adding lactose or isopropyl-β-D-thiogalactopyranoside (IPTG).
   5005..5590    -  rep_origin     ori: high-copy-number ColE1/pMB1/pBR322/pUC origin of replication
   5761..6621    -  CDS            AmpR: β-lactamase; bla; confers resistance to ampicillin, carbenicillin, and related antibiotics
   6622..6726    -  promoter       AmpR promoter: bla
>Addgene plasmid #44724 | pDN-D2irTN6kwh | depositor full sequence | sequence record 61266 | pDN-D2irTN6kwh sequence 6757 bps
GACGGATCGGGAGATCTCCCGATCCCCTATGGTGCACTCTCAGTACAATCTGCTCTGATGCCGCATAGTT
AAGCCAGTATCTGCTCCCTGCTTGTGTGTTGGAGGTCGCTGAGTAGTGCGCGAGCAAAATTTAAGCTACA
ACAAGGCAAGGCTTGACCGACAATTGCATGAAGAATCTGCTTAGGGTTAGGCGTTTTGCGCTGCTTCGCG
ATGTACGGGCCAGATATACGCGTTGACATTGATTATTGACTAGTTATTAATAGTAATCAATTACGGGGTC
ATTAGTTCATAGCCCATATATGGAGTTCCGCGTTACATAACTTACGGTAAATGGCCCGCCTGGCTGACCG
CCCAACGACCCCCGCCCATTGACGTCAATAATGACGTATGTTCCCATAGTAACGCCAATAGGGACTTTCC
ATTGACGTCAATGGGTGGAGTATTTACGGTAAACTGCCCACTTGGCAGTACATCAAGTGTATCATATGCC
AAGTACGCCCCCTATTGACGTCAATGACGGTAAATGGCCCGCCTGGCATTATGCCCAGTACATGACCTTA
TGGGACTTTCCTACTTGGCAGTACATCTACGTATTAGTCATCGCTATTACCATGGTGATGCGGTTTTGGC
AGTACATCAATGGGCGTGGATAGCGGTTTGACTCACGGGGATTTCCAAGTCTCCACCCCATTGACGTCAA
TGGGAGTTTGTTTTGGCACCAAAATCAACGGGACTTTCCAAAATGTCGTAACAACTCCGCCCCATTGACG
CAAATGGGCGGTAGGCGTGTACGGTGGGAGGTCTATATAAGCATCCCTATCAGTGATAGAGATCAGATCT
CCCTATCAGTGATAGAGAGCTGTTTTGACCTCCATAGAAGACACCGGGACCGATCCAGCCTCCGGACTCT
AGCGTTTAAACTTAAGCTTGGTACCCGGGGATCCTCTAGGGCCTCTGAGCTATTCCAGAAGTAGTGAAGA
GGCTTTTTTGGAGGCCTAGGCTTTTGCAAAAAGCTCCGGATCGATCCTGAGAACTTCAGGGTGAGTTTGG
GGACCCTTGATTGTTCTTTCTTTTTCGCTATTGTAAAATTCATGTTATATGGAGGGGGCAAAGTTTTCAG
GGTGTTGTTTAGAATGGGAAGATGTCCCTTGTATCACCATGGACCCTCATGATAATTTTGTTTCTTTCAC
TTTCTACTCTGTTGACAACCATTGTCTCCTCTTATTTTCTTTTCATTTTCTGTAACTTTTTCGTTAAACT
TTAGCTTGCATTTGTAACGAATTTTTAAATTCACTTTTGTTTATTTGTCAGATTGTAAGTACTTTCTCTA
ATCACTTTTTTTTCAAGGCAATCAGGGTATATTATATTGTACTTCAGCACAGTTTTAGAGAACAATTGTT
ATAATTAAATGATAAGGTAGAATATTTCTGCATATAAATTCTGGCTGGCGTGGAAATATTCTTATTGGTA
GAAACAACTACATCCTGGTCATCATCCTGCCTTTCTCTTTATGGTTACAATGATATACACTGTTTGAGAT
GAGGATAAAATACTCTGAGTCCAAACCGGGCCCCTCTGCTAACCATGTTCATGCCTTCTTCTTTTTCCTA
CAGGTCCTGCAGGCGCCACCATGGGTTCTAGACTGGACAAGAGCAAAGTCATAAACTCTGCTCTGGAATT
ACTCAATGAAGTCGGTATCGAAGGCCTGACGACAAGGAAACTCGCTCAAAAGCTGGGAGTTGAGCAGCCT
ACCCTGTACTGGCACGTGAAGAACAAGCGGGCCCTGCTCGATGCCCTGGCAATCGAGATGCTGGACAGGC
ATCATACCCACTTCTGCCCCCTGGAAGGCGAGTCATGGCAAGACTTTCTGCGGAACAACGCCAAGTCATT
CCGCTGTGCTCTCCTCTCACATCGCGACGGGGCTAAAGTGCATCTCGGCACCCGCCCAACAGAGAAACAG
TACGAAACCCTGGAAAATCAGCTCGCGTTCCTGTGTCAGCAAGGCTTCTCCCTGGAGAACGCACTGTACG
CTCTGTCCGCCGTGGGCCACTTTACACTGGGCTGCGTATTGGAGGATCAGGAGCATCAAGTAGCAAAAGA
GGAAAGAGAGACACCTACCACCGATTCTATGCCCCCACTTCTGAGACAAGCAATTGAGCTGTTCGACCAT
CAGGGAGCCGAACCTGCCTTCCTTTTCGGCCTGGAACTAATCATATGTGGCCTGGAGAAACAGCTAAAGT
GCGAAAGCGGCGGGCCAAAAAAGAAGAGAAAGTAAACCGGTGCGGCCGCAATCAACCTCTGGATTACAAA
ATTTGTGAAAGATTGACTGGTATTCTTAACTATGTTGCTCCTTTTACGCTATGTGGATACGCTGCTTTAA
TGCCTTTGTATCATGCTATTGCTTCCCGTATGGCTTTCATTTTCTCCTCCTTGTATAAATCCTGGTTGCT
GTCTCTTTATGAGGAGTTGTGGCCCGTTGTCAGGCAACGTGGCGTGGTGTGCACTGTGTTTGCTGACGCA
ACCCCCACTGGTTGGGGCATTGCCACCACCTGTCAGCTCCTTTCCGGGACTTTCGCTTTCCCCCTCCCTA
TTGCCACGGCGGAACTCATCGCCGCCTGCCTTGCCCGCTGCTGGACAGGGGCTCGGCTGTTGGGCACTGA
CAATTCCGTGGTGTTGTCCTCGAGTCTAGAGGGCCCGTTTAAACCCGCTGATCAGCCTCGACTGTGCCTT
CTAGTTGCCAGCCATCTGTTGTTTGCCCCTCCCCCGTGCCTTCCTTGACCCTGGAAGGTGCCACTCCCAC
TGTCCTTTCCTAATAAAATGAGGAAATTGCATCGCATTGTCTGAGTAGGTGTCATTCTATTCTGGGGGGT
GGGGTGGGGCAGGACAGCAAGGGGGAGGATTGGGAAGACAATAGCAGGCATGCTGGGGATGCGGTGGGCT
CTATGGCTTCTGAGGCGGAAAGAACCAGCTGGGGCTCTAGGGGGTATCCCC
[124 nt withheld, positions 2992-3115]
C
[91 nt withheld, positions 3117-3207]
A
[49 nt withheld, positions 3209-3257]
CCTTTGACGTTGGAGTCCACGTTCTTT
[37 nt withheld, positions 3285-3321]
ACCCTATCTCGGTCTATTCTTTTGATTTATAAGGGATTTTGCCGATTTCGGCCTATTGGTTAAAAAATGA
GCTGATTTAACAAAAATTTAACGCGAATTAATTCTGTGGAATGTGTGTCAGTTAGGGTGTGGAAAGTCCC
CAGGCTCCCCAGCAGGCAGAAGTATGCAAAGCATGCATCTCAATTAGTCAGCAACCAGGTGTGGAAAGTC
CCCAGGCTCCCCAGCAGGCAGAAGTATGCAAAGCATGCATCTCAATTAGTCAGCAACCATAGTCCCGCCC
CTAACTCCGCCCATCCCGCCCCTAACTCCGCCCAGTTCCGCCCATTCTCCGCCCCATGGCTGACTAATTT
TTTTTATTTATGCAGAGGCCGAGGCCGCCTCTGCCTCTGAGCTATTCCAGAAGTAGTGAGGAGGCTTTTT
TGGAGGCCTAGGCTTTTGCAAAAAGCTCCCGGGAGCTTGTATATCCATTTTCGGATCTGATCAGCACGTG
TTGACAATTAATCATCGGCATAGTATATCGGCATAGTATAATACGACAAGGTGAGGAACTAAACCATGGC
CAAGCCTTTGTCTCAAGAAGAATCCACCCTCATTGAAAGAGCAACGGCTACAATCAACAGCATCCCCATC
TCTGAAGACTACAGCGTCGCCAGCGCAGCTCTCTCTAGCGACGGCCGCATCTTCACTGGTGTCAATGTAT
ATCATTTTACTGGGGGACCTTGTGCAGAACTCGTGGTGCTGGGCACTGCTGCTGCTGCGGCAGCTGGCAA
CCTGACTTGTATCGTCGCGATCGGAAATGAGAACAGGGGCATCTTGAGCCCCTGCGGACGGTGCCGACAG
GTGCTTCTCGATCTGCATCCTGGGATCAAAGCCATAGTGAAGGACAGTGATGGACAGCCGACGGCAGTTG
GGATTCGTGAATTGCTGCCCTCTGGTTATGTGTGGGAGGGCTAAGCACTTCGTGGCCGAGGAGCAGGACT
GACACGTGCTACGAGATTTCGATTCCACCGCCGCCTTCTATGAAAGGTTGGGCTTCGGAATCGTTTTCCG
GGACGCCGGCTGGATGATCCTCCAGCGCGGGGATCTCATGCTGGAGTTCTTCGCCCACCCCAACTTGTTT
ATTGCAGCTTATAATGGTTACAAATAAAGCAATAGCATCACAAATTTCACAAATAAAGCATTTTTTTCAC
TGCATTCTAGTTGTGGTTTGTCCAAACTCATCAATGTATCTTATCATGTCTGTATACCGTCGACCTCTAG
CTAGAGCTTGGCGTAATCATGGTCATAGCTGTTTCCTGTGTGAAATTGTTATCCGCTCACAATTCCACAC
AACATACGAGCCGGAAGCATAAAGTGTAAAGCCTGGGGTGCCTAATGAGTGAGCTAACTCACATTAATTG
CGTTGCGCTCACTGCCCGCTTTCCAGTCGGGAAACCTGTCGTGCCAGCTGCATTAATGAATCGGCCAACG
CGCGGGGAGAGGCGGTTTGCGTATTGGGCGCTCTTCCGCTTCCTCGCTCACTGACTCGCTGCGCTCGGTC
GTTCGGCTGCGGCGAGCGGTATCAGCTCACTCAAAGGCGGTAATACGGTTATCCACAGAATCAGGGGATA
ACGCAGGAAAGAACATGTGAGCAAAAGGCCAGCAAAAGGCCAGGAACCGTAAAAAGGCCGCGTTGCTGGC
GTTTTTCCATAGGCTCCGCCCCCCTGACGAGCATCACAAAAATCGACGCTCAAGTCAGAGGTGGCGAAAC
CCGACAGGACTATAAAGATACCAGGCGTTTCCCCCTGGAAGCTCCCTCGTGCGCTCTCCTGTTCCGACCC
TGCCGCTTACCGGATACCTGTCCGCCTTTCTCCCTTCGGGAAGCGTGGCGCTTTCTCATAGCTCACGCTG
TAGGTATCTCAGTTCGGTGTAGGTCGTTCGCTCCAAGCTGGGCTGTGTGCACGAACCCCCCGTTCAGCCC
GACCGCTGCGCCTTATCCGGTAACTATCGTCTTGAGTCCAACCCGGTAAGACACGACTTATCGCCACTGG
CAGCAGCCACTGGTAACAGGATTAGCAGAGCGAGGTATGTAGGCGGTGCTACAGAGTTCTTGAAGTGGTG
GCCTAACTACGGCTACACTAGAAGAACAGTATTTGGTATCTGCGCTCTGCTGAAGCCAGTTACCTTCGGA
AAAAGAGTTGGTAGCTCTTGATCCGGCAAACAAACCACCGCTGGTAGCGGTTTTTTTGTTTGCAAGCAGC
AGATTACGCGCAGAAAAAAAGGATCTCAAGAAGATCCTTTGATCTTTTCTACGGGGTCTGACGCTCAGTG
GAACGAAAACTCACGTTAAGGGATTTTGGTCATGAGATTATCAAAAAGGATCTTCACCTAGATCCTTTTA
AATTAAAAATGAAGTTTTAAATCAATCTAAAGTATATATGAGTAAACTTGGTCTGACAGTTACCAATGCT
TAATCAGTGAGGCACCTATCTCAGCGATCTGTCTATTTCGTTCATCCATAGTTGCCTGACTCCCCGTCGT
GTAGATAACTACGATACGGGAGGGCTTACCATCTGGCCCCAGTGCTGCAATGATACCGCGAGACCCACGC
TCACCGGCTCCAGATTTATCAGCAATAAACCAGCCAGCCGGAAGGGCCGAGCGCAGAAGTGGTCCTGCAA
CTTTATCCGCCTCCATCCAGTCTATTAATTGTTGCCGGGAAGCTAGAGTAAGTAGTTCGCCAGTTAATAG
TTTGCGCAACGTTGTTGCCATTGCTACAGGCATCGTGGTGTCACGCTCGTCGTTTGGTATGGCTTCATTC
AGCTCCGGTTCCCAACGATCAAGGCGAGTTACATGATCCCCCATGTTGTGCAAAAAAGCGGTTAGCTCCT
TCGGTCCTCCGATCGTTGTCAGAAGTAAGTTGGCCGCAGTGTTATCACTCATGGTTATGGCAGCACTGCA
TAATTCTCTTACTGTCATGCCATCCGTAAGATGCTTTTCTGTGACTGGTGAGTACTCAACCAAGTCATTC
TGAGAATAGTGTATGCGGCGACCGAGTTGCTCTTGCCCGGCGTCAATACGGGATAATACCGCGCCACATA
GCAGAACTTTAAAAGTGCTCATCATTGGAAAACGTTCTTCGGGGCGAAAACTCTCAAGGATCTTACCGCT
GTTGAGATCCAGTTCGATGTAACCCACTCGTGCACCCAACTGATCTTCAGCATCTTTTACTTTCACCAGC
GTTTCTGGGTGAGCAAAAACAGGAAGGCAAAATGCCGCAAAAAAGGGAATAAGGGCGACACGGAAATGTT
GAATACTCATACTCTTCCTTTTTCAATATTATTGAAGCATTTATCAGGGTTATTGTCTCATGAGCGGATA
CATATTTGAATGTATTTAGAAAAATAAACAAATAGGGGTTCCGCGCACATTTCCCCGAAAAGTGCCACCT
GACGTC
