>Addgene plasmid #44724 | pDN-D2irTN6kwh | addgene partial sequence | sequence record 62570 | SV40pro-F 5'-TATTTATGCAGAGGCCGAGG-3'
CAGAAGTAGTGAGGAGGCTTTTTTGGAGGCCTAGGCTTTTGCAAAAAGCTCCCGGGAGCTTGTATATCCA
TTTTCGGATCTGATCAGCACGTGTTGACAATTAATCATCGGCATAGTATATCGGCATAGTATAATACGAC
AAGGTGAGGAACTAAACCATGGCCAAGCCTTTGTCTCAAGAAGAATCCACCCTCATTGAAAGAGCAACGG
CTACAATCAACAGCATCCCCATCTCTGAAGACTACAGCGTCGCCAGCGCAGCTCTCTCTAGCGACGGCCG
CATCTTCACTGGTGTCAATGTATATCATTTTACTGGGGGACCTTGTGCAGAACTCGTGGTGCTGGGCACT
GCTGCTGCTGCGGCAGCTGGCAACCTGACTTGTATCGTCGCGATCGGAAATGAGAACAGGGGCATCTTGA
GCCCCTGCGGACGGTGCCGACAGGTGCTTCTCGATCTGCATCCTGGGATCAAAGCCATAGTGAAGGACAG
TGATGGACAGCCGACGGCAGTTGGGATTCGTGAATTGCTGCCCTCTGGTTATGTGTGGGAGGGCTAAGCA
CTTCGTGGCCGAGGAGCAGGACTGACACGTGCTACGAGATTTCGATTCCACCGCCGCCTTCTATGAAAGG
TTGGGCTTCGGAATCGTTTTCCGGGACGCCGGCTGGATGATCCTCCAGCGCGGGGATCTCATGCTGGAGT
TCTTCGCCCACCCCAACTTGTTTATTGCAGCTTATAATGGTTACAAATAAAGCAATAGCATCACAAATTT
CACAAATAAAGCATTTTTTTCACTGCATTCTAGTT
