>Addgene plasmid #44724 | pDN-D2irTN6kwh | addgene partial sequence | sequence record 62690 | Bglob-intron-R 5'-TTTGCCCCCTCCATATAACA-3'
GCGAAAAAGAAAGAACAATCAAGGGTCCCCAAACTCACCCTGAAGTTCTCAGGATCGATCCGGAGCTTTT
TGCAAAAGCCTAGGCCTCCAAAAAAGCCTCTTCACTACTTCTGGAATAGCTCAGAGGCCCTAGAGGATCC
CCGGGTACCAAGCTTAAGTTTAAACGCTAGAGTCCGGAGGCTGGATCGGTCCCGGTGTCTTCTATGGAGG
TCAAAACAGCTCTCTATCACTGATAGGGAGATCTGATCTCTATCACTGATAGGGATGCTTATATAGACCT
CCCACCGTACACGCCTACCGCCCATTTGCGTCAATGGGGCGGAGTTGTTACGACATTTTGGAAAGTCCCG
TTGATTTTGGTGCCAAAACAAACTCCCATTGACGTCAATGGGGTGGAGACTTGGAAATCCCCGTGAGTCA
AACCGCTATCCACGCCCATTGATGTACTGCCAAAACCGCATCACCATGGTAATAGCGATGACTAATACGT
AGATGTACTGCCAAGTAGGAAAGTCCCATAAGGTCATGTACTGGGCATAATGCCAGGCGGGCCATTTACC
GTCATTGACGTCAATAGGGGGCGTACTTGGCATATGATACACTTGATGTACTGCCAAGTGGGCAGTTTAC
CGTAAATACTCCACCCATTGACGTCAATGGAAAGTCCCTATTGGCGTTACTATGGGAACATACGTCATTA
TTGACGTCAATGGGCGGGGGTCGTTGGGCGGTCAGCCAGGCGGGCCATTTACCGTAAGTTATGTAACGCG
GAACTCCATATATGGGCTATGAACTAATGACCCCGTAATTGATTACTATTAATAACTAGTCAATAATCAA
TGTCAACGCGTATATCTGGCCCGTACATCGCGAAGCAGCGCAAAACGCCTAACCCTAAGCAGATTCTTC
