>Addgene plasmid #44724 | pDN-D2irTN6kwh | addgene partial sequence | sequence record 62692 | Bglob-intron-F 5'-ctggtcatcatcctgccttt-3'
TGATATACACTGTTTGAGATGAGGATAAAATACTCTGAGTCCAAACCGGGCCCCTCTGCTAACCATGTTC
ATGCCTTCTTCTTTTTCCTACAGGTCCTGCAGGCGCCACCATGGGTTCTAGACTGGACAAGAGCAAAGTC
ATAAACTCTGCTCTGGAATTACTCAATGAAGTCGGTATCGAAGGCCTGACGACAAGGAAACTCGCTCAAA
AGCTGGGAGTTGAGCAGCCTACCCTGTACTGGCACGTGAAGAACAAGCGGGCCCTGCTCGATGCCCTGGC
AATCGAGATGCTGGACAGGCATCATACCCACTTCTGCCCCCTGGAAGGCGAGTCATGGCAAGACTTTCTG
CGGAACAACGCCAAGTCATTCCGCTGTGCTCTCCTCTCACATCGCGACGGGGCTAAAGTGCATCTCGGCA
CCCGCCCAACAGAGAAACAGTACGAAACCCTGGAAAATCAGCTCGCGTTCCTGTGTCAGCAAGGCTTCTC
CCTGGAGAACGCACTGTACGCTCTGTCCGCCGTGGGCCACTTTACACTGGGCTGCGTATTGGAGGATCAG
GAGCATCAAGTAGCAAAAGAGGAAAGAGAGACACCTACCACCGATTCTATGCCCCCACTTCTGAGACAAG
CAATTGAGCTGTTCGACCATCAGGGAGCCGAACCTGCCTTCCTTTTCGGCCTGGAACTAATCATATGTGG
CCTGGAGAAACAGCTAAAGTGCGAAAGCGGCGGGCCAAAAAAGAAGAGAAAGTAAACCGGTGCGGCCGCA
ATCAACCTCTGGATTACAAAATTTGTGAA
